Addgene plasmid #47974: TALEN_C18
Purpose: Golden Gate Compatible TALEN Construct site specific modification of genome, shortened C Terminus, Codon Optimized FokI
Depositing lab: Gang Bao. Depositing organization: Georgia Institute of Technology.
Backbone
  Vector backbone: pcDNA3.1
  Backbone manufacturer: Invitrogen
  Backbone size w/o insert (bp): 5428
  Total vector size (bp): 6918
  Modifications to backbone: Addition of TALEN motif with truncated C-Terminus
  Vector type: Mammalian Expression, TALEN
  Selectable markers: Neomycin (select with G418) ; XGAL/IPTG
Growth in bacteria
  Bacterial resistance: Ampicillin, 100 μg/mL
  Growth temperature: 37°C
  Growth strain: DH5alpha
  Growth instructions: LB+antibiotics
  Copy number: High Copy
Gene/Insert
  Gene/Insert name: Transcription Activator Like Effector Nuclease (alt name: TALEN)
  Species: Xanthamonas oryzae
  Insert size (bp): 1490
  Mutation: Shortened C-Terminus,Codon Optimized FokI Endonuclease
  Promoter: CMV
  Cloning method: Restriction Enzyme; 5′ cloning site BsmBI (not destroyed); 3′ cloning site BsmBI (not destroyed)
  Sequencing primers: 5′ GTAACAGCGGTAGAGGCAGTG; 3′ CGCTCTTCACCAGCTGGGATCC
Resource information
  A portion of this plasmid was derived from a plasmid made by: We modified the MR15 backbone provided by the Porteus lab at the Stanford University School of Medicine.
Terms and licenses: Academic/Nonprofit Terms; Industry Terms: Not Available to Industry
Depositor comments: MR15 is a designation vector for the Cermak et al Golden Gate system designed for expression in mammalian cells. Please acknowledge the principal investigator, Dr. Gang Bao, and include this article in your citations if you use this plasmid in a publication. Also, please include the text "Addgene plasmid 47974" in your Materials and Methods section.
How to cite: TALEN_C18 was a gift from Gang Bao (Addgene plasmid # 47974 ; http://n2t.net/addgene:47974 ; RRID:Addgene_47974)
