[The description below was written by a language model from this plasmid's Addgene catalogue record and pLannotate feature annotations shown in this document.]
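Description:
TALEN_C18 is a mammalian expression vector built on the pcDNA3.1 backbone that serves as a Golden Gate destination (receiver) plasmid for assembling custom TAL effector nucleases. It derives from the MR15 backbone, a mammalian-expression destination vector for a widely used Golden Gate TALEN assembly system. It is propagated in E. coli as a high-copy plasmid through a ColE1/pUC-type origin with ampicillin selection (AmpR). An f1 origin is also present. For mammalian cells, an SV40 promoter drives a neomycin resistance gene, followed by an SV40 poly(A) signal, which allows G418 selection.

The expression cassette uses the CMV enhancer and promoter, with a T7 promoter just downstream. It encodes an N-terminal 3xFLAG tag followed by a TAL effector N-terminal segment, annotated by homology to Xanthomonas oryzae AvrXa10. Between this segment and the nuclease domain sits a reverse-oriented lacZα stuffer with its own lac promoter, operator and CAP site. The cloning sites on both sides are BsmBI and are recorded as not destroyed. Assembling a user-designed array of TALE repeats presumably displaces this stuffer, so correct clones can be found by blue/white screening with X-gal/IPTG, which matches the listed markers. Downstream lie a shortened TALE C-terminal region, which the name suggests is 18 residues although the record does not say so explicitly, and a codon-optimized FokI cleavage domain, ending at the bGH poly(A) signal.

As deposited, the plasmid has no DNA-binding repeat array and so no target specificity. Once repeats are inserted, pairs of the resulting TALENs are expressed in mammalian cells to make site-specific double-strand breaks for genome modification. Short annotated fragments such as an HIV-1 LTR piece, ble and lacI look like backbone remnants or homology-based hits rather than functional parts.
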