Features (pLannotate 1.2.2; 30 found; start..end, strand, type, name):
     28..80      -  misc_feature   bom (fragment): basis of mobility region from pBR322
    235..614     +  enhancer       CMV enhancer: human cytomegalovirus immediate early enhancer
    615..818     +  promoter       CMV promoter: human cytomegalovirus (CMV) immediate early promoter
    814..847     +  LTR            5' LTR (truncated) (fragment): truncated 5' long terminal repeat (LTR) from HIV-1
    863..881     +  promoter       T7 promoter: promoter for bacteriophage T7 RNA polymerase
    910..975     +  CDS            3xFLAG: three tandem FLAG® epitope tags, followed by an enterokinase cleavage site
   1027..1431    +  CDS            avrXa10 (fragment): AVX10_XANOO - Experimental evidence at protein level: Swiss-Prot protein existence level 1. Avirulence protein. Induces the hypersensitive response (HR)in rice plants carrying the resistance gene Xa10. Activity depends on the presence of the core repeat domains; replacement with repeat domains from other proteins (AvrBs3 of X.euvesicatoria (AC P14727) or AvrXa7 of this organism) does not elicit the HR. Probably acts as a transcription factor in its host plant (rice) to induce plant resistance or disease. From Xanthomonas oryzae pv. oryzae.
   1439..1457    -  rep_origin     f1 ori (fragment): f1 bacteriophage origin of replication; arrow indicates direction of (+) strand synthesis
   1462..1617    -  CDS            lacZα (fragment): LacZα fragment of β-galactosidase; lacZ fragment
   1625..1643    +  promoter       T7 promoter: promoter for bacteriophage T7 RNA polymerase
   1652..1675    -  misc_feature   MCS (fragment): pBluescript multiple cloning site
   1691..1709    -  promoter       T3 promoter: promoter for bacteriophage T3 RNA polymerase
   1754..1770    -  protein_bind   lac operator: The lac repressor binds to the lac operator to inhibit transcription in E. coli. This inhibition can be relieved by adding lactose or isopropyl-β-D-thiogalactopyranoside (IPTG). lac repressor encoded by lacI
   1778..1808    -  promoter       lac promoter: promoter for the E. coli lac operon
   1823..1844    -  protein_bind   CAP binding site: CAP binding activates transcription in the presence of cAMP. E. coli catabolite activator protein
   1895..2482    +  CDS            fokIR (fragment): T2F1_PLAOK - Also known as rfoKI. Experimental evidence at protein level: Swiss-Prot protein existence level 1. Recognizes the double-stranded sequence 5'-GGATG-3'/3'-CATCC- 5' and cleaves respectively 14 bases after G-1 and 13 bases before C-1. From Planomicrobium okeanokoites (Planococcus okeanokoites) (Flavobacterium okeanokoites).
   2518..2742    +  polyA_signal   bGH poly(A) signal: bovine growth hormone polyadenylation signal
   2746..2767    +  promoter       SV40 promoter (fragment): SV40 enhancer and early promoter
   2788..3216    +  rep_origin     f1 ori (sequence partly withheld): f1 bacteriophage origin of replication; arrow indicates direction of (+) strand synthesis
   3230..3559    +  promoter       SV40 promoter: SV40 enhancer and early promoter
   3626..4417    +  CDS            neo: KKA2_KLEPN - Also known as kan, nptII. Experimental evidence at protein level: Swiss-Prot protein existence level 1. Resistance to kanamycin, neomycin, paromomycin, ribostamycin, butirosin and gentamicin B. From Klebsiella pneumoniae.
   4441..4599    +  CDS            ble (fragment): BLE_KLEPN - Experimental evidence at protein level: Swiss-Prot protein existence level 1. Binding protein with a strong affinity to the bleomycin family of antibiotics. Binds to CL990; an antimitotic-antibiotic compound. From Klebsiella pneumoniae.
   4594..4715    +  polyA_signal   SV40 poly(A) signal: SV40 polyadenylation signal
   4788..4804    -  protein_bind   lac operator: The lac repressor binds to the lac operator to inhibit transcription in E. coli. This inhibition can be relieved by adding lactose or isopropyl-β-D-thiogalactopyranoside (IPTG). lac repressor encoded by lacI
   4812..4842    -  promoter       lac promoter: promoter for the E. coli lac operon
   4857..4878    -  protein_bind   CAP binding site: CAP binding activates transcription in the presence of cAMP. E. coli catabolite activator protein
   4891..4983    -  CDS            lacI (fragment): lac repressor; lacI; The lac repressor binds to the lac operator to inhibit transcription in E. coli. This inhibition can be relieved by adding lactose or isopropyl-β-D-thiogalactopyranoside (IPTG).
   5166..5751    -  rep_origin     ori: high-copy-number ColE1/pMB1/pBR322/pUC origin of replication
   5922..6782    -  CDS            AmpR: β-lactamase; bla; confers resistance to ampicillin, carbenicillin, and related antibiotics
   6783..6887    -  promoter       AmpR promoter: bla
>Addgene plasmid #47974 | TALEN_C18 | depositor full sequence | sequence record 68905 | Open Reading Frame Starts at position: 1822; 1 Region that can be altered between 1825-2481
GACGGATCGGGAGATCTCCCGATCCCCTATGGTGCACTCTCAGTACAATCTGCTCTGATGCCGCATAGTT
AAGCCAGTATCTGCTCCCTGCTTGTGTGTTGGAGGTCGCTGAGTAGTGCGCGAGCAAAATTTAAGCTACA
ACAAGGCAAGGCTTGACCGACAATTGCATGAAGAATCTGCTTAGGGTTAGGCGTTTTGCGCTGCTTCGCG
ATGTACGGGCCAGATATACGCGTTGACATTGATTATTGACTAGTTATTAATAGTAATCAATTACGGGGTC
ATTAGTTCATAGCCCATATATGGAGTTCCGCGTTACATAACTTACGGTAAATGGCCCGCCTGGCTGACCG
CCCAACGACCCCCGCCCATTGACGTCAATAATGACGTATGTTCCCATAGTAACGCCAATAGGGACTTTCC
ATTGACGTCAATGGGTGGAGTATTTACGGTAAACTGCCCACTTGGCAGTACATCAAGTGTATCATATGCC
AAGTACGCCCCCTATTGACGTCAATGACGGTAAATGGCCCGCCTGGCATTATGCCCAGTACATGACCTTA
TGGGACTTTCCTACTTGGCAGTACATCTACGTATTAGTCATCGCTATTACCATGGTGATGCGGTTTTGGC
AGTACATCAATGGGCGTGGATAGCGGTTTGACTCACGGGGATTTCCAAGTCTCCACCCCATTGACGTCAA
TGGGAGTTTGTTTTGGCACCAAAATCAACGGGACTTTCCAAAATGTCGTAACAACTCCGCCCCATTGACG
CAAATGGGCGGTAGGCGTGTACGGTGGGAGGTCTATATAAGCAGAGCTCTCTGGCTAACTAGAGAACCCA
CTGCTTACTGGCTTATCGAAATTAATACGACTCACTATAGGGAGACCCAAGCTGGCTAGCGCCACCATGG
ACTACAAAGACCATGACGGTGATTATAAAGATCATGACATCGATTACAAGGATGACGATGACAAGATGGC
CCCCAAGAAGAAGAGGAAGGTGGGCATTCACCGCGGGGTACCTATGGTGGACTTGAGGACACTCGGTTAT
TCGCAACAGCAACAGGAGAAAATCAAGCCTAAGGTCAGGAGCACCGTCGCGCAACACCACGAGGCGCTTG
TGGGGCATGGCTTCACTCATGCGCATATTGTCGCGCTTTCACAGCACCCTGCGGCGCTTGGGACGGTGGC
TGTCAAATACCAAGATATGATTGCGGCCCTGCCCGAAGCCACGCACGAGGCAATTGTAGGGGTCGGTAAA
CAGTGGTCGGGAGCGCGAGCACTTGAGGCGCTGCTGACTGTGGCGGGTGAGCTTAGGGGGCCTCCGCTCC
AGCTCGACACCGGGCAGCTGCTGAAGATCGCGAAGAGAGGGGGAGTAACAGCGGTAGAGGCAGTGCACGC
CTGGCGCAATGCGCTCACCGGTGCCCCCCTGGAGACGGGCGCCGCTACAGGGCGCGTCCCATTCGCCATT
CAGGCTGCGCAACTGTTGGGAAGGGCGATCGGTGCGGGCCTCTTCGCTATTACGCCAGCTGGCGAAAGGG
GGATGTGCTGCAAGGCGATTAAGTTGGGTAACGCCAGGGTTTTCCCAGTCACGACGTTGTAAAACGACGG
CCAGTGAGCGCGCGTAATACGACTCACTATAGGGCGAATTGGGTACCGGGCCCCCCCTCGAGGTCCTCCA
GCTTTTGTTCCCTTTAGTGAGGGTTAATTGCGCGCTTGGCGTAATCATGGTCATAGCTGTTTCCTGTGTG
AAATTGTTATCCGCTCACAATTCCACACAACATACGAGCCGGAAGCATAAAGTGTAAAGCCTGGGGTGCC
TAATGAGTGAGCTAACTCACATTAATTGCGTTGCGCTCACTGCCCGCTTTCCACCGGTCGTCTCCAACGG
ATCCCAGCTGGTGAAGAGCGAGCTGGAGGAGAAGAAGTCCGAGCTGCGGCACAAGCTGAAGTACGTGCCC
CACGAGTACATCGAGCTGATCGAGATCGCCAGGAACAGCACCCAGGACCGCATCCTGGAGATGAAGGTGA
TGGAGTTCTTCATGAAGGTGTACGGCTACAGGGGAAAGCACCTGGGCGGAAGCAGAAAGCCTGACGGCGC
CATCTATACAGTGGGCAGCCCCATCGATTACGGCGTGATCGTGGACACAAAGGCCTACAGCGGCGGCTAC
AATCTGCCTATCGGCCAGGCCGACGAGATGCAGAGATACGTGGAGGAGAACCAGACCCGGAATAAGCACA
TCAACCCCAACGAGTGGTGGAAGGTGTACCCTAGCAGCGTGACCGAGTTCAAGTTCCTGTTCGTGAGCGG
CCACTTCAAGGGCAACTACAAGGCCCAGCTGACCAGGCTGAACCACATCACCAACTGCAATGGCGCCGTG
CTGAGCGTGGAGGAGCTGCTGATCGGCGGCGAGATGATCAAAGCCGGCACCCTGACACTGGAGGAGGTGC
GGCGCAAGTTCAACAACGGCGAGATCAACTTCTGATAACTTAAGTTTAAACCGCTGATCAGCCTCGACTG
TGCCTTCTAGTTGCCAGCCATCTGTTGTTTGCCCCTCCCCCGTGCCTTCCTTGACCCTGGAAGGTGCCAC
TCCCACTGTCCTTTCCTAATAAAATGAGGAAATTGCATCGCATTGTCTGAGTAGGTGTCATTCTATTCTG
GGGGGTGGGGTGGGGCAGGACAGCAAGGGGGAGGATTGGGAAGACAATAGCAGGCATGCTGGGGATGCGG
TGGGCTCTATGGCTTCTGAGGCGGAAAGAACCAGCTGGGGCTCTAGGGGGTATCCCC
[124 nt withheld, positions 2788-2911]
C
[91 nt withheld, positions 2913-3003]
A
[49 nt withheld, positions 3005-3053]
CCTTTGACGTTGGAGTCCACGTTCTTT
[37 nt withheld, positions 3081-3117]
ACCCTATCTCGGTCTATTCTTTTGATTTATAAGGGATTTTGCCGATTTCGGCCTATTGGTTAAAAAATGA
GCTGATTTAACAAAAATTTAACGCGAATTAATTCTGTGGAATGTGTGTCAGTTAGGGTGTGGAAAGTCCC
CAGGCTCCCCAGCAGGCAGAAGTATGCAAAGCATGCATCTCAATTAGTCAGCAACCAGGTGTGGAAAGTC
CCCAGGCTCCCCAGCAGGCAGAAGTATGCAAAGCATGCATCTCAATTAGTCAGCAACCATAGTCCCGCCC
CTAACTCCGCCCATCCCGCCCCTAACTCCGCCCAGTTCCGCCCATTCTCCGCCCCATGGCTGACTAATTT
TTTTTATTTATGCAGAGGCCGAGGCCGCCTCTGCCTCTGAGCTATTCCAGAAGTAGTGAGGAGGCTTTTT
TGGAGGCCTAGGCTTTTGCAAAAAGCTCCCGGGAGCTTGTATATCCATTTTCGGATCTGATCAAGAGACA
GGATGAGGATCGTTTCGCATGATTGAACAAGATGGATTGCACGCAGGTTCTCCGGCCGCTTGGGTGGAGA
GGCTATTCGGCTATGACTGGGCACAACAGACAATCGGCTGCTCTGATGCCGCCGTGTTCCGGCTGTCAGC
GCAGGGGCGCCCGGTTCTTTTTGTCAAGACCGACCTGTCCGGTGCCCTGAATGAACTGCAGGACGAGGCA
GCGCGGCTATCGTGGCTGGCCACGACGGGCGTTCCTTGCGCAGCTGTGCTCGACGTTGTCACTGAAGCGG
GAAGGGACTGGCTGCTATTGGGCGAAGTGCCGGGGCAGGATCTCCTGTCATCTCACCTTGCTCCTGCCGA
GAAAGTATCCATCATGGCTGATGCAATGCGGCGGCTGCATACGCTTGATCCGGCTACCTGCCCATTCGAC
CACCAAGCGAAACATCGCATCGAGCGAGCACGTACTCGGATGGAAGCCGGTCTTGTCGATCAGGATGATC
TGGACGAAGAGCATCAGGGGCTCGCGCCAGCCGAACTGTTCGCCAGGCTCAAGGCGCGCATGCCCGACGG
CGAGGATCTCGTCGTGACCCATGGCGATGCCTGCTTGCCGAATATCATGGTGGAAAATGGCCGCTTTTCT
GGATTCATCGACTGTGGCCGGCTGGGTGTGGCGGACCGCTATCAGGACATAGCGTTGGCTACCCGTGATA
TTGCTGAAGAGCTTGGCGGCGAATGGGCTGACCGCTTCCTCGTGCTTTACGGTATCGCCGCTCCCGATTC
GCAGCGCATCGCCTTCTATCGCCTTCTTGACGAGTTCTTCTGAGCGGGACTCTGGGGTTCGAAATGACCG
ACCAAGCGACGCCCAACCTGCCATCACGAGATTTCGATTCCACCGCCGCCTTCTATGAAAGGTTGGGCTT
CGGAATCGTTTTCCGGGACGCCGGCTGGATGATCCTCCAGCGCGGGGATCTCATGCTGGAGTTCTTCGCC
CACCCCAACTTGTTTATTGCAGCTTATAATGGTTACAAATAAAGCAATAGCATCACAAATTTCACAAATA
AAGCATTTTTTTCACTGCATTCTAGTTGTGGTTTGTCCAAACTCATCAATGTATCTTATCATGTCTGTAT
ACCGTCGACCTCTAGCTAGAGCTTGGCGTAATCATGGTCATAGCTGTTTCCTGTGTGAAATTGTTATCCG
CTCACAATTCCACACAACATACGAGCCGGAAGCATAAAGTGTAAAGCCTGGGGTGCCTAATGAGTGAGCT
AACTCACATTAATTGCGTTGCGCTCACTGCCCGCTTTCCAGTCGGGAAACCTGTCGTGCCAGCTGCATTA
ATGAATCGGCCAACGCGCGGGGAGAGGCGGTTTGCGTATTGGGCGCTCTTCCGCTTCCTCGCTCACTGAC
TCGCTGCGCTCGGTCGTTCGGCTGCGGCGAGCGGTATCAGCTCACTCAAAGGCGGTAATACGGTTATCCA
CAGAATCAGGGGATAACGCAGGAAAGAACATGTGAGCAAAAGGCCAGCAAAAGGCCAGGAACCGTAAAAA
GGCCGCGTTGCTGGCGTTTTTCCATAGGCTCCGCCCCCCTGACGAGCATCACAAAAATCGACGCTCAAGT
CAGAGGTGGCGAAACCCGACAGGACTATAAAGATACCAGGCGTTTCCCCCTGGAAGCTCCCTCGTGCGCT
CTCCTGTTCCGACCCTGCCGCTTACCGGATACCTGTCCGCCTTTCTCCCTTCGGGAAGCGTGGCGCTTTC
TCATAGCTCACGCTGTAGGTATCTCAGTTCGGTGTAGGTCGTTCGCTCCAAGCTGGGCTGTGTGCACGAA
CCCCCCGTTCAGCCCGACCGCTGCGCCTTATCCGGTAACTATCGTCTTGAGTCCAACCCGGTAAGACACG
ACTTATCGCCACTGGCAGCAGCCACTGGTAACAGGATTAGCAGAGCGAGGTATGTAGGCGGTGCTACAGA
GTTCTTGAAGTGGTGGCCTAACTACGGCTACACTAGAAGAACAGTATTTGGTATCTGCGCTCTGCTGAAG
CCAGTTACCTTCGGAAAAAGAGTTGGTAGCTCTTGATCCGGCAAACAAACCACCGCTGGTAGCGGTTTTT
TTGTTTGCAAGCAGCAGATTACGCGCAGAAAAAAAGGATCTCAAGAAGATCCTTTGATCTTTTCTACGGG
GTCTGACGCTCAGTGGAACGAAAACTCACGTTAAGGGATTTTGGTCATGAGATTATCAAAAAGGATCTTC
ACCTAGATCCTTTTAAATTAAAAATGAAGTTTTAAATCAATCTAAAGTATATATGAGTAAACTTGGTCTG
ACAGTTACCAATGCTTAATCAGTGAGGCACCTATCTCAGCGATCTGTCTATTTCGTTCATCCATAGTTGC
CTGACTCCCCGTCGTGTAGATAACTACGATACGGGAGGGCTTACCATCTGGCCCCAGTGCTGCAATGATA
CCGCGAGACCCACGCTCACCGGCTCCAGATTTATCAGCAATAAACCAGCCAGCCGGAAGGGCCGAGCGCA
GAAGTGGTCCTGCAACTTTATCCGCCTCCATCCAGTCTATTAATTGTTGCCGGGAAGCTAGAGTAAGTAG
TTCGCCAGTTAATAGTTTGCGCAACGTTGTTGCCATTGCTACAGGCATCGTGGTGTCACGCTCGTCGTTT
GGTATGGCTTCATTCAGCTCCGGTTCCCAACGATCAAGGCGAGTTACATGATCCCCCATGTTGTGCAAAA
AAGCGGTTAGCTCCTTCGGTCCTCCGATCGTTGTCAGAAGTAAGTTGGCCGCAGTGTTATCACTCATGGT
TATGGCAGCACTGCATAATTCTCTTACTGTCATGCCATCCGTAAGATGCTTTTCTGTGACTGGTGAGTAC
TCAACCAAGTCATTCTGAGAATAGTGTATGCGGCGACCGAGTTGCTCTTGCCCGGCGTCAATACGGGATA
ATACCGCGCCACATAGCAGAACTTTAAAAGTGCTCATCATTGGAAAACGTTCTTCGGGGCGAAAACTCTC
AAGGATCTTACCGCTGTTGAGATCCAGTTCGATGTAACCCACTCGTGCACCCAACTGATCTTCAGCATCT
TTTACTTTCACCAGCGTTTCTGGGTGAGCAAAAACAGGAAGGCAAAATGCCGCAAAAAAGGGAATAAGGG
CGACACGGAAATGTTGAATACTCATACTCTTCCTTTTTCAATATTATTGAAGCATTTATCAGGGTTATTG
TCTCATGAGCGGATACATATTTGAATGTATTTAGAAAAATAAACAAATAGGGGTTCCGCGCACATTTCCC
CGAAAAGTGCCACCTGACGTC
