>Addgene plasmid #47974 | TALEN_C18 | addgene partial sequence | sequence record 71895 | CMV-F 5'-CGCAAATGGGCGGTAGGCGTG-3'
ATTAATACGACTCACTATAGGGAGACCCAAGCTGGCTAGCGCCACCATGGACTACAAAGACCATGACGGT
GATTATAAAGATCATGACATCGATTACAAGGATGACGATGACAAGATGGCCCCCAAGAAGAAGAGGAAGG
TGGGCATTCACCGCGGGGTACCTATGGTGGACTTGAGGACACTCGGTTATTCGCAACAGCAACAGGAGAA
AATCAAGCCTAAGGTCAGGAGCACCGTCGCGCAACACCACGAGGCGCTTGTGGGGCATGGCTTCACTCAT
GCGCATATTGTCGCGCTTTCACAGCACCCTGCGGCGCTTGGGACGGTGGCTGTCAAATACCAAGATATGA
TTGCGGCCCTGCCCGAAGCCACGCACGAGGCAATTGTAGGGGTCGGTAAACAGTGGTCGGGAGCGCGAGC
ACTTGAGGCGCTGCTGACTGTGGCGGGTGAGCTTAGGGGGCCTCCGCTCCAGCTCGACACCGGGCAGCTG
CTGAAGATCGCGAAGAGAGGGGGAGTAACAGCGGTAGAGGCAGTGCACGCCTGGCGCAATGCGCTCACCG
GTGCCCCCCTGGAGACGGGCGCCGCTACAGGGCGCGTCCCATTCGCCATTCAGGCTGCGCAACTGTTGGG
AAGGGCGATCGGTGCGGGCCTCTTCGCTATTACGCCAGCTGGCGAAAGGGGGATGTGCTGCAAGGCGATT
AAGTTGGGTAACGCCAGGGTTTTCCCAGTCACGACGTTGTAAAACGACGGCCAGTGAGCGCGCGTAATAC
GACTCACTATAGGGCGAATTGGGTACCGGGCCCCCCCTCGAGGTCCTCCAGCTTTTGTTCCCTTTAGTGA
GGGTTAATTGCGCGCTTGGCGTAATCATGGTCATAGCTGTTTCCTGTGTGAAATTGTTATCCGCTCACAA
TTCCACACAACATACGAGCCGGAAGCATAAAGTGTAAAGCCTGGGGTGCCTAATGAGTGAGCTAACTCAC
ATTAATTGCGTTGCGCTCACTGCCCGCTT
