>Addgene plasmid #47974 | TALEN_C18 | addgene partial sequence | sequence record 72058 | M13_pUC_fwd
CGCGCGTAATACGACTCACTATAGGGCGAATTGGGTACCGGGCCCCCCCTCGAGGTCCTCCAGCTTTTGT
TCCCTTTAGTGAGGGTTAATTGCGCGCTTGGCGTAATCATGGTCATAGCTGTTTCCTGTGTGAAATTGTT
ATCCGCTCACAATTCCACACAACATACGAGCCGGAAGCATAAAGTGTAAAGCCTGGGGTGCCTAATGAGT
GAGCTAACTCACATTAATTGCGTTGCGCTCACTGCCCGCTTTCCACCGGTCGTCTCCAACGGATCCCAGC
TGGTGAAGAGCGAGCTGGAGGAGAAGAAGTCCGAGCTGCGGCACAAGCTGAAGTACGTGCCCCACGAGTA
CATCGAGCTGATCGAGATCGCCAGGAACAGCACCCAGGACCGCATCCTGGAGATGAAGGTGATGGAGTTC
TTCATGAAGGTGTACGGCTACAGGGGAAAGCACCTGGGCGGAAGCAGAAAGCCTGACGGCGCCATCTATA
CAGTGGGCAGCCCCATCGATTACGGCGTGATCGTGGACACAAAGGCCTACAGCGGCGGCTACAATCTGCC
TATCGGCCAGGCCGACGAGATGCAGAGATACGTGGAGGAGAACCAGACCCGGAATAAGCACATCAACCCC
AACGAGTGGTGGAAGGTGTACCCTAGCAGCGTGACCGAGTTCAAGTTCCTGTTCGTGAGCGGCCACTTCA
AGGGCAACTACAAGGCCCAGCTGACCAGGCTGAACCACATCACCAACTGCAATGGCGCCGTGCTGAGCGT
GGAGGAGCTGCTGATCGGCGGCGAGATGATCAAAGCCGGCACCCTGACACTGGAGGAGGTGCGGCGCAAG
TTCAACAACGGCGAGATCAACTTCTGATAACTTAAGTTTAAACCGCTGATCAGCCTCGACTGTGCCTTCT
AGTTGCCAGCCATCTGTTGTTTGCCCCTCCCCCGTGCCTTCCTTGACCCTGGAAGGTGCCACTCCCACTG
TCCTTTCCTAATAAAATGAGGAAATTGCATCGCATTGTCTGAGTAGGTGTCATTCTATTCTGGGGGGTGG
GGTGGGGCAGGACA
