>Addgene plasmid #47974 | TALEN_C18 | addgene partial sequence | sequence record 72060 | BGH-rev 5'-TAGAAGGCACAGTCGAGG-3'
CTTAAGTTATCAGAAGTTGATCTCGCCGTTGTTGAACTTGCGCCGCACCTCCTCCAGTGTCAGGGTGCCG
GCTTTGATCATCTCGCCGCCGATCAGCAGCTCCTCCACGCTCAGCACGGCGCCATTGCAGTTGGTGATGT
GGTTCAGCCTGGTCAGCTGGGCCTTGTAGTTGCCCTTGAAGTGGCCGCTCACGAACAGGAACTTGAACTC
GGTCACGCTGCTAGGGTACACCTTCCACCACTCGTTGGGGTTGATGTGCTTATTCCGGGTCTGGTTCTCC
TCCACGTATCTCTGCATCTCGTCGGCCTGGCCGATAGGCAGATTGTAGCCGCCGCTGTAGGCCTTTGTGT
CCACGATCACGCCGTAATCGATGGGGCTGCCCACTGTATAGATGGCGCCGTCAGGCTTTCTGCTTCCGCC
CAGGTGCTTTCCCCTGTAGCCGTACACCTTCATGAAGAACTCCATCACCTTCATCTCCAGGATGCGGTCC
TGGGTGCTGTTCCTGGCGATCTCGATCAGCTCGATGTACTCGTGGGGCACGTACTTCAGCTTGTGCCGCA
GCTCGGACTTCTTCTCCTCCAGCTCGCTCTTCACCAGCTGGGATCCGTTGGAGACGACCGGTGGAAAGCG
GGCAGTGAGCGCAACGCAATTAATGTGAGTTAGCTCACTCATTAGGCACCCCAGGCTTTACACTTTATGC
TTCCGGCTCGTATGTTGTGTGGAATTGTGAGCGGATAACAATTTCACACAGGAAACAGCTATGACCATGA
TTACGCCAAGCGCGCAATTAACCCTCACTAAAGGGAACAAAAGCTGGAGGACCTCGAGGGGGGGCCCGGT
ACCCAATTCGCCCTATAGTGAGTCGTATTACGCGCGCTCACTGGCCGTCGTTTTACAACGTCGTGACTGG
GAAAACCCTGGCGTTACCCAACTTAATCGCCTTGCAGCACATCCCCCTTTCGCCAGCTGGCGTAATAGCG
AAGAGGCCCGCACCGATCGCCCTTCCCAACAGTTGCGCAGCCTGAATGGCGAATGGGACGCGCCCTGTAG
CGGCGCCCGTCTCCAGGG
